Addgene plasmid #147025: pGEX-6P-1-HsTNRC6Biso1_1361-1621-6His_N
Purpose: Bacterial Expression of HsTNRC6Biso1_1361-1621
Depositing lab: Elisa Izaurralde. Depositing organization: Max Planck Institute for Developmental Biology. Publication: Two PABPC1-binding sites in GW182 proteins promote miRNA-mediated gene silencing. Huntzinger E, Braun JE, Heimstädt S, Zekri L, Izaurralde E. EMBO J. 2010 Dec 15;29(24):4146-60. doi: 10.1038/emboj.2010.274 PubMed 21063388.
Backbone
  Vector backbone: pGEX-6P-1
  Vector type: Bacterial Expression
Growth in bacteria
  Bacterial resistance: Ampicillin, 100 μg/mL
  Growth temperature: 37°C
  Growth strain: DH5alpha
  Copy number: Low Copy
Gene/Insert
  Gene/Insert name: HsTNRC6Biso1_1361-1621
  Species: H. sapiens (human)
  Entrez Gene: TNRC6B (a.k.a. GDSBA)
  Cloning method: Unknown
Terms and licenses: Academic/Nonprofit Terms; Industry Terms: Not Available to Industry
Depositor comments: ORF extracted from NM_015088 Plasmids from this collection were made available to the research community and donated after the lab closed. Please note that the sequence provided by the depositing laboratory may be theoretical/predicted or based on Sanger sequencing results. There may be discrepancies between sequencing results obtained by Addgene and the depositor sequence. If an Addgene verified sequence is not available, please contact before placing your order to request that our lab fully sequence the plasmid.
How to cite: pGEX-6P-1-HsTNRC6Biso1_1361-1621-6His_N was a gift from Elisa Izaurralde (Addgene plasmid # 147025 ; http://n2t.net/addgene:147025 ; RRID:Addgene_147025)
