[The description below was written by a language model from this plasmid's Addgene catalogue record and pLannotate feature annotations shown in this document.]
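Description:
pGEX-6P-1-HsTNRC6Biso1_1361-1621-6His_N is a bacterial expression plasmid built on the pGEX-6P-1 backbone for producing a fragment of human TNRC6B, one of the GW182-family proteins, in E. coli. It replicates from a ColE1/pBR322-type origin and is selected with ampicillin through the β-lactamase (AmpR) gene. The catalogue lists it as low copy, although only short fragments of rop and the bom region are annotated. The depositor's full sequence is 5,765 nt and may be theoretical or based on Sanger reads.

The expression cassette is driven by the tac promoter, a strong trp/lac hybrid, followed by a lac operator. The plasmid carries its own lacI gene under the lacIq promoter, so transcription is held off by the lac repressor until an inducer such as IPTG is added. The open reading frame begins with Schistosoma japonicum glutathione S-transferase, continues after a short linker into the TNRC6B fragment (residues 1361–1621 of isoform 1, taken from the NM_015088 reference transcript), and ends with a hexahistidine tag placed directly after the insert. In pGEX-6P vectors the linker normally holds a PreScission protease site for removing GST, but this site is not annotated in the feature table. Despite the "_N" in the name, the His tag lies at the C-terminal end of the fusion. With GST at one end and His at the other, two affinity steps can be used to enrich full-length product.

TNRC6B acts as a scaffold that associates with Argonaute proteins in miRNA- and siRNA-mediated silencing. The associated publication concerns PABPC1-binding sites in GW182 proteins, so this recombinant fragment fits use in pull-down or in vitro binding assays, though the record states only bacterial expression as the purpose.
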