Features (pLannotate 1.2.2; 18 found; start..end, strand, type, name):
      6..107     -  CDS            yciV (fragment): RNAAM_ECOLI - Also known as trpH From Escherichia coli (strain K12).
    183..211     +  promoter       tac promoter: strong E. coli promoter; hybrid between the trp and lac UV5 promoters
    219..235     +  protein_bind   lac operator: The lac repressor binds to the lac operator to inhibit transcription in E. coli. This inhibition can be relieved by adding lactose or isopropyl-β-D-thiogalactopyranoside (IPTG). lac repressor encoded by lacI
    258..911     +  CDS            GST26_SCHJA: Experimental evidence at protein level: Swiss-Prot protein existence level 1. GST isoenzymes appear to play a central role in the parasite detoxification system. Other functions are also suspected including a role in increasing the solubility of haematin in the parasite gut. From Schistosoma japonicum (Blood fluke).
    942..1733    +  CDS            TNRC6B (fragment): TNR6B_HUMAN - Also known as KIAA1093. Experimental evidence at protein level: Swiss-Prot protein existence level 1. Plays a role in RNA-mediated gene silencing by both micro- RNAs (miRNAs) and short interfering RNAs (siRNAs) (PubMed:16289642, PubMed:19167051, PubMed:19304925, PubMed:32354837). Required for miRNA- dependent translational repression and siRNA-dependent endonucleolytic cleavage of complementary mRNAs by argonaute family proteins (PubMed:16289642, PubMed:19167051, PubMed:19304925, PubMed:32354837). As scaffolding protein associates with argonaute proteins bound to partially comple
   1734..1751    +  CDS            7xHis (fragment): 6xHis affinity tag
   1782..1821    +  CDS            rop (fragment): Rop protein, which maintains plasmids at low copy number; rop
   1923..1963    +  misc_feature   bom (fragment): basis of mobility region from pBR322
   2068..2172    +  promoter       AmpR promoter: bla
   2173..3033    +  CDS            AmpR: β-lactamase; bla; confers resistance to ampicillin, carbenicillin, and related antibiotics
   3204..3792    +  rep_origin     ori: high-copy-number ColE1/pMB1/pBR322/pUC origin of replication
   3978..4029    -  misc_feature   bom (fragment): basis of mobility region from pBR322
   4036..4113    +  promoter       lacIq promoter: lacI (mutant); In the lacIq allele, a single base change in the promoter boosts expression of the lacI gene about 10-fold.
   4114..5196    +  CDS            lacI: lac repressor; lacI; The lac repressor binds to the lac operator to inhibit transcription in E. coli. This inhibition can be relieved by adding lactose or isopropyl-β-D-thiogalactopyranoside (IPTG).
   5209..5230    +  protein_bind   CAP binding site: CAP binding activates transcription in the presence of cAMP. E. coli catabolite activator protein
   5245..5275    +  promoter       lac promoter: promoter for the E. coli lac operon
   5283..5299    +  protein_bind   lac operator: The lac repressor binds to the lac operator to inhibit transcription in E. coli. This inhibition can be relieved by adding lactose or isopropyl-β-D-thiogalactopyranoside (IPTG). lac repressor encoded by lacI
   5319..5492    +  CDS            lacZα: LacZα fragment of β-galactosidase; lacZ fragment
>Addgene plasmid #147025 | pGEX-6P-1-HsTNRC6Biso1_1361-1621-6His_N | depositor full sequence | sequence record 289472 | Full Sequence
ACGTTATCGACTGCACGGTGCACCAATGCTTCTGGCGTCAGGCAGCCATCGGAAGCTGTGGTATGGCTGT
GCAGGTCGTAAATCACTGCATAATTCGTGTCGCTCAAGGCGCACTCCCGTTCTGGATAATGTTTTTTGCG
CCGACATCATAACGGTTCTGGCAAATATTCTGAAATGAGCTGTTGACAATTAATCATCGGCTCGTATAAT
GTGTGGAATTGTGAGCGGATAACAATTTCACACAGGAAACAGTATTCATGTCCCCTATACTAGGTTATTG
GAAAATTAAGGGCCTTGTGCAACCCACTCGACTTCTTTTGGAATATCTTGAAGAAAAATATGAAGAGCAT
TTGTATGAGCGCGATGAAGGTGATAAATGGCGAAACAAAAAGTTTGAATTGGGTTTGGAGTTTCCCAATC
TTCCTTATTATATTGATGGTGATGTTAAATTAACACAGTCTATGGCCATCATACGTTATATAGCTGACAA
GCACAACATGTTGGGTGGTTGTCCAAAAGAGCGTGCAGAGATTTCAATGCTTGAAGGAGCGGTTTTGGAT
ATTAGATACGGTGTTTCGAGAATTGCATATAGTAAAGACTTTGAAACTCTCAAAGTTGATTTTCTTAGCA
AGCTACCTGAAATGCTGAAAATGTTCGAAGATCGTTTATGTCATAAAACATATTTAAATGGTGATCATGT
AACCCATCCTGACTTCATGTTGTATGACGCTCTTGATGTTGTTTTATACATGGACCCAATGTGCCTGGAT
GCGTTCCCAAAATTAGTTTGTTTTAAAAAACGTATTGAAGCTATCCCACAAATTGATAAGTACTTGAAAT
CCAGCAAGTATATAGCATGGCCTTTGCAGGGCTGGCAAGCCACGTTTGGTGGTGGCGACCATCCTCCAAA
ATCGGATCTGGAAGTTCTGTTCCAGGGGCCCCTGGGATCCTCCAGCAATGCCAGTTGGCCTCCAGAATTC
CAACCAGGAGTGCCATGGAAAGGTATCCAAAACATTGACCCTGAATCTGACCCCTATGTCACCCCAGGAA
GTGTGCTGGGGGGTACAGCCACATCTCCCATTGTAGATACTGACCACCAACTGCTGCGGGATAACACCAC
AGGGTCTAATTCTTCCCTCAACACCTCGCTGCCTTCACCTGGTGCCTGGCCCTACAGTGCCTCTGACAAC
TCCTTTACCAACGTTCATAGCACTTCAGCAAAGTTCCCTGATTACAAATCAACATGGTCCCCAGATCCCA
TAGGACACAACCCCACTCATCTCTCCAACAAGATGTGGAAAAACCATATTTCCTCCAGGAACACTACACC
GCTGCCCCGCCCACCTCCTGGTCTGACCAACCCCAAACCATCATCTCCCTGGAGCAGCACAGCACCCCGA
TCAGTCAGGGGGTGGGGGACACAGGACTCACGGCTCGCCTCGGCCTCTACCTGGAGTGATGGTGGCTCAG
TTCGTCCTAGTTACTGGCTGGTTCTTCACAATCTCACCCCACAGATTGATGGGTCAACCTTGAGAACGAT
CTGCATGCAGCATGGCCCACTGCTGACATTCCATCTGAATCTAACCCAGGGCACTGCCCTGATCCGATAC
AGCACCAAACAGGAGGCGGCCAAGGCCCAAACTGCACTGCACATGTGTGTGTTGGGAAACACTACCATCC
TTGCTGAGTTTGCCACTGATGATGAAGTCAGCCGCTTTCTGGCACAAGCTCAGCATCACCATCACCATCA
CTAAGCGGCCGCATCGTGACTGACTGACGATCTGCCTCGCGCGTTTCGGTGATGACGGTGAAAACCTCTG
ACACATGCAGCTCCCGGAGACGGTCACAGCTTGTCTGTAAGCGGATGCCGGGAGCAGACAAGCCCGTCAG
GGCGCGTCAGCGGGTGTTGGCGGGTGTCGGGGCGCAGCCATGACCCAGTCACGTAGCGATAGCGGAGTGT
ATAATTCTTGAAGACGAAAGGGCCTCGTGATACGCCTATTTTTATAGGTTAATGTCATGATAATAATGGT
TTCTTAGACGTCAGGTGGCACTTTTCGGGGAAATGTGCGCGGAACCCCTATTTGTTTATTTTTCTAAATA
CATTCAAATATGTATCCGCTCATGAGACAATAACCCTGATAAATGCTTCAATAATATTGAAAAAGGAAGA
GTATGAGTATTCAACATTTCCGTGTCGCCCTTATTCCCTTTTTTGCGGCATTTTGCCTTCCTGTTTTTGC
TCACCCAGAAACGCTGGTGAAAGTAAAAGATGCTGAAGATCAGTTGGGTGCACGAGTGGGTTACATCGAA
CTGGATCTCAACAGCGGTAAGATCCTTGAGAGTTTTCGCCCCGAAGAACGTTTTCCAATGATGAGCACTT
TTAAAGTTCTGCTATGTGGCGCGGTATTATCCCGTGTTGACGCCGGGCAAGAGCAACTCGGTCGCCGCAT
ACACTATTCTCAGAATGACTTGGTTGAGTACTCACCAGTCACAGAAAAGCATCTTACGGATGGCATGACA
GTAAGAGAATTATGCAGTGCTGCCATAACCATGAGTGATAACACTGCGGCCAACTTACTTCTGACAACGA
TCGGAGGACCGAAGGAGCTAACCGCTTTTTTGCACAACATGGGGGATCATGTAACTCGCCTTGATCGTTG
GGAACCGGAGCTGAATGAAGCCATACCAAACGACGAGCGTGACACCACGATGCCTGCAGCAATGGCAACA
ACGTTGCGCAAACTATTAACTGGCGAACTACTTACTCTAGCTTCCCGGCAACAATTAATAGACTGGATGG
AGGCGGATAAAGTTGCAGGACCACTTCTGCGCTCGGCCCTTCCGGCTGGCTGGTTTATTGCTGATAAATC
TGGAGCCGGTGAGCGTGGGTCTCGCGGTATCATTGCAGCACTGGGGCCAGATGGTAAGCCCTCCCGTATC
GTAGTTATCTACACGACGGGGAGTCAGGCAACTATGGATGAACGAAATAGACAGATCGCTGAGATAGGTG
CCTCACTGATTAAGCATTGGTAACTGTCAGACCAAGTTTACTCATATATACTTTAGATTGATTTAAAACT
TCATTTTTAATTTAAAAGGATCTAGGTGAAGATCCTTTTTGATAATCTCATGACCAAAATCCCTTAACGT
GAGTTTTCGTTCCACTGAGCGTCAGACCCCGTAGAAAAGATCAAAGGATCTTCTTGAGATCCTTTTTTTC
TGCGCGTAATCTGCTGCTTGCAAACAAAAAAACCACCGCTACCAGCGGTGGTTTGTTTGCCGGATCAAGA
GCTACCAACTCTTTTTCCGAAGGTAACTGGCTTCAGCAGAGCGCAGATACCAAATACTGTCCTTCTAGTG
TAGCCGTAGTTAGGCCACCACTTCAAGAACTCTGTAGCACCGCCTACATACCTCGCTCTGCTAATCCTGT
TACCAGTGGCTGCTGCCAGTGGCGATAAGTCGTGTCTTACCGGGTTGGACTCAAGACGATAGTTACCGGA
TAAGGCGCAGCGGTCGGGCTGAACGGGGGGTTCGTGCACACAGCCCAGCTTGGAGCGAACGACCTACACC
GAACTGAGATACCTACAGCGTGAGCTATGAGAAAGCGCCACGCTTCCCGAAGGGAGAAAGGCGGACAGGT
ATCCGGTAAGCGGCAGGGTCGGAACAGGAGAGCGCACGAGGGAGCTTCCAGGGGGAAACGCCTGGTATCT
TTATAGTCCTGTCGGGTTTCGCCACCTCTGACTTGAGCGTCGATTTTTGTGATGCTCGTCAGGGGGGCGG
AGCCTATGGAAAAACGCCAGCAACGCGGCCTTTTTACGGTTCCTGGCCTTTTGCTGGCCTTTTGCTCACA
TGTTCTTTCCTGCGTTATCCCCTGATTCTGTGGATAACCGTATTACCGCCTTTGAGTGAGCTGATACCGC
TCGCCGCAGCCGAACGACCGAGCGCAGCGAGTCAGTGAGCGAGGAAGCGGAAGAGCGCCTGATGCGGTAT
TTTCTCCTTACGCATCTGTGCGGTATTTCACACCGCATAAATTCCGACACCATCGAATGGTGCAAAACCT
TTCGCGGTATGGCATGATAGCGCCCGGAAGAGAGTCAATTCAGGGTGGTGAATGTGAAACCAGTAACGTT
ATACGATGTCGCAGAGTATGCCGGTGTCTCTTATCAGACCGTTTCCCGCGTGGTGAACCAGGCCAGCCAC
GTTTCTGCGAAAACGCGGGAAAAAGTGGAAGCGGCGATGGCGGAGCTGAATTACATTCCCAACCGCGTGG
CACAACAACTGGCGGGCAAACAGTCGTTGCTGATTGGCGTTGCCACCTCCAGTCTGGCCCTGCACGCGCC
GTCGCAAATTGTCGCGGCGATTAAATCTCGCGCCGATCAACTGGGTGCCAGCGTGGTGGTGTCGATGGTA
GAACGAAGCGGCGTCGAAGCCTGTAAAGCGGCGGTGCACAATCTTCTCGCGCAACGCGTCAGTGGGCTGA
TCATTAACTATCCGCTGGATGACCAGGATGCCATTGCTGTGGAAGCTGCCTGCACTAATGTTCCGGCGTT
ATTTCTTGATGTCTCTGACCAGACACCCATCAACAGTATTATTTTCTCCCATGAAGACGGTACGCGACTG
GGCGTGGAGCATCTGGTCGCATTGGGTCACCAGCAAATCGCGCTGTTAGCGGGCCCATTAAGTTCTGTCT
CGGCGCGTCTGCGTCTGGCTGGCTGGCATAAATATCTCACTCGCAATCAAATTCAGCCGATAGCGGAACG
GGAAGGCGACTGGAGTGCCATGTCCGGTTTTCAACAAACCATGCAAATGCTGAATGAGGGCATCGTTCCC
ACTGCGATGCTGGTTGCCAACGATCAGATGGCGCTGGGCGCAATGCGCGCCATTACCGAGTCCGGGCTGC
GCGTTGGTGCGGATATCTCGGTAGTGGGATACGACGATACCGAAGACAGCTCATGTTATATCCCGCCGTC
AACCACCATCAAACAGGATTTTCGCCTGCTGGGGCAAACCAGCGTGGACCGCTTGCTGCAACTCTCTCAG
GGCCAGGCGGTGAAGGGCAATCAGCTGTTGCCCGTCTCACTGGTGAAAAGAAAAACCACCCTGGCGCCCA
ATACGCAAACCGCCTCTCCCCGCGCGTTGGCCGATTCATTAATGCAGCTGGCACGACAGGTTTCCCGACT
GGAAAGCGGGCAGTGAGCGCAACGCAATTAATGTGAGTTAGCTCACTCATTAGGCACCCCAGGCTTTACA
CTTTATGCTTCCGGCTCGTATGTTGTGTGGAATTGTGAGCGGATAACAATTTCACACAGGAAACAGCTAT
GACCATGATTACGGATTCACTGGCCGTCGTTTTACAACGTCGTGACTGGGAAAACCCTGGCGTTACCCAA
CTTAATCGCCTTGCAGCACATCCCCCTTTCGCCAGCTGGCGTAATAGCGAAGAGGCCCGCACCGATCGCC
CTTCCCAACAGTTGCGCAGCCTGAATGGCGAATGGCGCTTTGCCTGGTTTCCGGCACCAGAAGCGGTGCC
GGAAAGCTGGCTGGAGTGCGATCTTCCTGAGGCCGATACTGTCGTCGTCCCCTCAAACTGGCAGATGCAC
GGTTACGATGCGCCCATCTACACCAACGTAACCTATCCCATTACGGTCAATCCGCCGTTTGTTCCCACGG
AGAATCCGACGGGTTGTTACTCGCTCACATTTAATGTTGATGAAAGCTGGCTACAGGAAGGCCAGACGCG
AATTATTTTTGATGGCGTTGGAATT
